Addgene plasmid #144432: TFORF2956
Purpose: Lentiviral vector for overexpressing transcription factor ORFs with unique 24-bp barcodes. Barcodes facilitate identification of transcription factors in pooled screens.
Depositing lab: Feng Zhang. Depositing organization: Broad Institute. Publication: A transcription factor atlas of directed differentiation. Joung J, Ma S, Tay T, Geiger-Schuller KR, Kirchgatterer PC, Verdine VK, Guo B, Arias-Garcia MA, Allen WE, Singh A, Kuksenko O, Abudayyeh OO, Gootenberg JS, Fu Z, Macrae RK, Buenrostro JD, Regev A, Zhang F. Cell. 2023 Jan 5;186(1):209-229.e26. doi: 10.1016/j.cell.2022.11.026. PubMed 36608654.
Backbone
  Vector backbone: pLX_TRC317
  Backbone manufacturer: Broad Institute Genetic Perturbation Platform
  Backbone size w/o insert (bp): 8264
  Vector type: Mammalian Expression, Lentiviral
  Selectable markers: Puromycin
Growth in bacteria
  Bacterial resistance: Ampicillin, 100 μg/mL
  Growth temperature: 37°C
  Growth strain: NEB Stable
  Copy number: High Copy
Gene/Insert
  Gene/Insert name: HNF4A
  Species: H. sapiens (human)
  Insert size (bp): 1460
  Entrez Gene: HNF4A (a.k.a. FRTS4, HNF4, HNF4a7, HNF4a8, HNF4a9, HNF4alpha, MODY, MODY1, NR2A1, NR2A21, TCF, TCF-14, TCF14)
  Promoter: EF1a
  Tag / fusion protein: V5 (C terminal on insert)
  Cloning method: Gateway Cloning
  Sequencing primers: 5′ GGGTGGAGACTGAAGTTAGGCCAG; 3′ CACATAGCGTAAAAGGAGCAACATAG
Resource information
  A portion of this plasmid was derived from a plasmid made by: Broad Institute Genetic Perturbation Platform
Terms and licenses: Academic/Nonprofit Terms; Industry Terms: Not Available to Industry
Depositor comments: NM_178850.2 Please test multiple small colonies in case of plasmid recombination. To make this collection available in a timely manner, a portion of this collection was not fully sequenced by Addgene. If an Addgene verified full plasmid sequence is not available, please contact us prior to placing an order to request the full sequence.
How to cite: TFORF2956 was a gift from Feng Zhang (Addgene plasmid # 144432 ; http://n2t.net/addgene:144432 ; RRID:Addgene_144432)
