[The description below was written by a language model from this plasmid's Addgene catalogue record and pLannotate feature annotations shown in this document.]
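Description:
TFORF2956 is a lentiviral mammalian expression plasmid built on the pLX_TRC317 backbone, carrying the human transcription factor HNF4A (hepatocyte nuclear factor 4 alpha, a nuclear receptor that regulates hepatic gene expression) as a Gateway-cloned open reading frame. It belongs to a barcoded transcription factor ORF collection. Each clone carries a unique 24-bp barcode so that the factor it delivers can be identified by sequencing in pooled overexpression screens, such as those probing directed differentiation. The feature table does not annotate the barcode, so the record does not show its position. In bacteria the plasmid replicates at high copy from a ColE1/pUC-type origin and is selected with ampicillin through the bla gene. An f1 origin and remnants of lac and T7/T3 cloning elements are also present in the backbone.

The viral portion has a third-generation, self-inactivating layout. An RSV promoter is fused to a truncated HIV-1 5' LTR and drives genomic RNA production in packaging cells. It is followed by the Ψ packaging signal with a partial gag sequence, the Rev response element for nuclear export, a cPPT/CTS element, and a ΔU3 3' LTR. Within the provirus, an SV40 early promoter drives puromycin N-acetyltransferase for selection of transduced cells. A separate EF-1α promoter drives strong constitutive expression of HNF4A. The ORF is flanked by attB1 and attB2 recombination scars and is read through in frame into a C-terminal V5 epitope tag, which allows detection of the protein. A WPRE downstream enhances transcript expression. The depositor notes that the plasmid can recombine during propagation, a common issue with LTR-containing vectors.
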