Features (pLannotate 1.2.2; 34 found; start..end, strand, type, name):
      5..231     +  promoter       RSV promoter: Rous sarcoma virus enhancer/promoter
    232..412     +  LTR            5' LTR (truncated): truncated 5' long terminal repeat (LTR) from HIV-1
    459..584     +  misc_feature   HIV-1 Ψ: packaging signal of human immunodeficiency virus type 1
    568..931     +  CDS            HIV-1 gag (fragment): gag protein from human immunodeficiency virus 1; gag
   1077..1310    +  misc_feature   RRE: The Rev response element (RRE) of HIV-1 allows for Rev-dependent mRNA export from the nucleus to the cytoplasm.
   1687..1713    +  CDS            Rev (fragment): human immunodeficiency virus 1 (HIV-1) Rev protein; rev; enhances nuclear export of unspliced and incompletely spliced viral mRNAs
   1720..1743    +  promoter       SV40 promoter (fragment): SV40 early promoter
   1744..1815    +  promoter       SV40 promoter (fragment): SV40 enhancer and early promoter
   1839..1974    +  rep_origin     SV40 ori: SV40 origin of replication
   2020..2616    +  CDS            PuroR (fragment): puromycin N-acetyltransferase; pac from Streptomyces; confers resistance to puromycin
   2665..2782    +  misc_feature   cPPT/CTS: central polypurine tract and central termination sequence of HIV-1
   2847..2913    +  CDS            small t antigen (fragment): SV40 (simian virus 40) small t antigen
   2920..4098    +  promoter       EF-1α promoter: strong constitutive promoter for human elongation factor EF-1α
   4119..4136    +  protein_bind   attB1 (fragment): mutant version of attB; core recombination site for the Gateway® BP reaction BP Clonase™
   4145..5335    +  CDS            HNF4A (fragment): HNF4A_HUMAN - Also known as HNF4, NR2A1, TCF14. Experimental evidence at protein level: Swiss-Prot protein existence level 1. Transcriptional regulator which controls the expression of hepatic genes during the transition of endodermal cells to hepatic progenitor cells, facilitating the recruitment of RNA pol II to the promoters of target genes (PubMed:30597922). Activates the transcription of CYP2C38 (By similarity). Represses the CLOCK- ARNTL/BMAL1 transcriptional activity and is essential for circadian rhythm maintenance and period regulation in the liver and colon cells (PubMed:30530698). F
   5403..5420    -  protein_bind   attB2 (fragment): mutant version of attB; core recombination site for the Gateway® BP reaction BP Clonase™
   5429..5470    +  CDS            V5 tag: epitope tag from simian virus 5
   5486..5539    +  promoter       U6 promoter (fragment): RNA polymerase III promoter for human U6 snRNA
   5581..6169    +  misc_feature   WPRE: woodchuck hepatitis virus posttranscriptional regulatory element
   6220..6239    +  misc_feature   cPPT/CTS (fragment): central polypurine tract and central termination sequence of HIV-1
   6241..6474    +  LTR            3' LTR (ΔU3): self-inactivating 3' long terminal repeat (LTR) from HIV-1
   6552..6673    +  polyA_signal   SV40 poly(A) signal: SV40 polyadenylation signal
   6713..6848    +  rep_origin     SV40 ori: SV40 origin of replication
   6869..6887    -  promoter       T7 promoter: promoter for bacteriophage T7 RNA polymerase
   6895..7050    +  CDS            lacZα (fragment): LacZα fragment of β-galactosidase; lacZ fragment
   7055..7483    +  rep_origin     f1 ori (sequence partly withheld): f1 bacteriophage origin of replication; arrow indicates direction of (+) strand synthesis
   7536..7640    +  promoter       AmpR promoter: bla
   7641..8501    +  CDS            AmpR: β-lactamase; bla; confers resistance to ampicillin, carbenicillin, and related antibiotics
   8672..9260    +  rep_origin     ori: high-copy-number ColE1/pMB1/pBR322/pUC origin of replication
   9443..9535    +  CDS            lacI (fragment): lac repressor; lacI; The lac repressor binds to the lac operator to inhibit transcription in E. coli. This inhibition can be relieved by adding lactose or isopropyl-β-D-thiogalactopyranoside (IPTG).
   9548..9569    +  protein_bind   CAP binding site: CAP binding activates transcription in the presence of cAMP. E. coli catabolite activator protein
   9584..9614    +  promoter       lac promoter: promoter for the E. coli lac operon
   9622..9638    +  protein_bind   lac operator: The lac repressor binds to the lac operator to inhibit transcription in E. coli. This inhibition can be relieved by adding lactose or isopropyl-β-D-thiogalactopyranoside (IPTG). lac repressor encoded by lacI
   9683..9701    +  promoter       T3 promoter: promoter for bacteriophage T3 RNA polymerase
>Addgene plasmid #144432 | TFORF2956 | addgene full sequence | sequence record 407321 | Addgene NGS Result
TTAATGTAGTCTTATGCAATACTCTTGTAGTCTTGCAACATGGTAACGATGAGTTAGCAACATGCCTTAC
AAGGAGAGAAAAAGCACCGTGCATGCCGATTGGTGGAAGTAAGGTGGTACGATCGTGCCTTATTAGGAAG
GCAACAGACGGGTCTGACATGGATTGGACGAACCACTGAATTGCCGCATTGCAGAGATATTGTATTTAAG
TGCCTAGCTCGATACATAAACGGGTCTCTCTGGTTAGACCAGATCTGAGCCTGGGAGCTCTCTGGCTAAC
TAGGGAACCCACTGCTTAAGCCTCAATAAAGCTTGCCTTGAGTGCTTCAAGTAGTGTGTGCCCGTCTGTT
GTGTGACTCTGGTAACTAGAGATCCCTCAGACCCTTTTAGTCAGTGTGGAAAATCTCTAGCAGTGGCGCC
CGAACAGGGACTTGAAAGCGAAAGGGAAACCAGAGGAGCTCTCTCGACGCAGGACTCGGCTTGCTGAAGC
GCGCACGGCAAGAGGCGAGGGGCGGCGACTGGTGAGTACGCCAAAAATTTTGACTAGCGGAGGCTAGAAG
GAGAGAGATGGGTGCGAGAGCGTCAGTATTAAGCGGGGGAGAATTAGATCGCGATGGGAAAAAATTCGGT
TAAGGCCAGGGGGAAAGAAAAAATATAAATTAAAACATATAGTATGGGCAAGCAGGGAGCTAGAACGATT
CGCAGTTAATCCTGGCCTGTTAGAAACATCAGAAGGCTGTAGACAAATACTGGGACAGCTACAACCATCC
CTTCAGACAGGATCAGAAGAACTTAGATCATTATATAATACAGTAGCAACCCTCTATTGTGTGCATCAAA
GGATAGAGATAAAAGACACCAAGGAAGCTTTAGACAAGATAGAGGAAGAGCAAAACAAAAGTAAGACCAC
CGCACAGCAAGCGGCCGCTGATCTTCAGACCTGGAGGAGGAGATATGAGGGACAATTGGAGAAGTGAATT
ATATAAATATAAAGTAGTAAAAATTGAACCATTAGGAGTAGCACCCACCAAGGCAAAGAGAAGAGTGGTG
CAGAGAGAAAAAAGAGCAGTGGGAATAGGAGCTTTGTTCCTTGGGTTCTTGGGAGCAGCAGGAAGCACTA
TGGGCGCAGCGTCAATGACGCTGACGGTACAGGCCAGACAATTATTGTCTGGTATAGTGCAGCAGCAGAA
CAATTTGCTGAGGGCTATTGAGGCGCAACAGCATCTGTTGCAACTCACAGTCTGGGGCATCAAGCAGCTC
CAGGCAAGAATCCTGGCTGTGGAAAGATACCTAAAGGATCAACAGCTCCTGGGGATTTGGGGTTGCTCTG
GAAAACTCATTTGCACCACTGCTGTGCCTTGGAATGCTAGTTGGAGTAATAAATCTCTGGAACAGATTTG
GAATCACACGACCTGGATGGAGTGGGACAGAGAAATTAACAATTACACAAGCTTAATACACTCCTTAATT
GAAGAATCGCAAAACCAGCAAGAAAAGAATGAACAAGAATTATTGGAATTAGATAAATGGGCAAGTTTGT
GGAATTGGTTTAACATAACAAATTGGCTGTGGTATATAAAATTATTCATAATGATAGTAGGAGGCTTGGT
AGGTTTAAGAATAGTTTTTGCTGTACTTTCTATAGTGAATAGAGTTAGGCAGGGATATTCACCATTATCG
TTTCAGACCCACCTCCCAACCCCGAGGGGACCCATGCATTGCATCTCAATTAGTCAGCAACCAGGTGTGG
AAAGTCCCCAGGCTCCCCAGCAGGCAGAAGTATGCAAAGCATGCGTCTCAATTAGTCAGCAACCATAGTC
CCGCCCCTAACTCCGCCCATCCCGCCCCTAACTCCGCCCAGTTCCGCCCATTCTCCGCCCCATGGCTGAC
TAATTTTTTTTATTTATGCAGAGGCCGAGGCCGCCTCGGCCTCTGAGCTATTCCAGAAGTAGTGAGGAGG
CTTTTTTGGAGGCCTAGGCTTTTGCAAAAAGCTTTCTAGAGGTACCACCGGAGCTTACCATGACCGAGTA
CAAGCCCACGGTGCGCCTCGCCACCCGCGACGACGTCCCCAGGGCCGTACGCACCCTCGCCGCCGCGTTC
GCCGACTACCCCGCCACGCGCCACACCGTCGATCCGGACCGCCACATCGAGCGGGTCACCGAGCTGCAAG
AACTCTTCCTCACGCGCGTCGGGCTCGACATCGGCAAGGTGTGGGTCGCGGACGACGGCGCCGCCGTGGC
GGTCTGGACCACGCCGGAGAGCGTCGAAGCGGGGGCGGTGTTCGCCGAGATCGGCCCGCGCATGGCCGAG
TTGAGCGGTTCCCGGCTGGCCGCGCAGCAACAGATGGAAGGCCTCCTGGCGCCGCACCGGCCCAAGGAGC
CCGCGTGGTTCCTGGCCACCGTCGGCGTCTCGCCCGACCACCAGGGCAAGGGTCTGGGCAGCGCCGTCGT
GCTCCCCGGAGTGGAGGCGGCCGAGCGCGCCGGGGTGCCCGCCTTCCTGGAGACCTCCGCGCCCCGCAAC
CTCCCCTTCTACGAGCGGCTCGGCTTCACCGTCACCGCCGACGTCGAGGTGCCCGAAGGACCGCGCACCT
GGTGCATGACCCGCAAGCCCGGTGCCAGTTAACGAATTCTAGATCTTGAGACAAATGGCAGTATTCATCC
ACAATTTTAAAAGAAAAGGGGGGATTGGGGGGTACAGTGCAGGGGAAAGAATAGTAGACATAATAGCAAC
AGACATACAAACTAAAGAATTACAAAAACAAATTACAAAAATTCAAAATTTTCGGGTTTATTACAGGGAC
AGCAGAGATCCACTTTGGCGCCGGCTCGAGGCCTGCAGGTGCAAAGATGGATAAAGTTTTAAACAGAGAG
GAATCTTTGCAGCTAATGGACCTTCTAGGTCTTGAAAGGAGTGGGAATTGGCTCCGGTGCCCGTCAGTGG
GCAGAGCGCACATCGCCCACAGTCCCCGAGAAGTTGGGGGGAGGGGTCGGCAATTGAACCGGTGCCTAGA
GAAGGTGGCGCGGGGTAAACTGGGAAAGTGATGTCGTGTACTGGCTCCGCCTTTTTCCCGAGGGTGGGGG
AGAACCGTATATAAGTGCAGTAGTCGCCGTGAACGTTCTTTTTCGCAACGGGTTTGCCGCCAGAACACAG
GTAAGTGCCGTGTGTGGTTCCCGCGGGCCTGGCCTCTTTACGGGTTATGGCCCTTGCGTGCCTTGAATTA
CTTCCACCTGGCTGCAGTACGTGATTCTTGATCCCGAGCTTCGGGTTGGAAGTGGGTGGGAGAGTTCGAG
GCCTTGCGCTTAAGGAGCCCCTTCGCCTCGTGCTTGAGTTGAGGCCTGGCCTGGGCGCTGGGGCCGCCGC
GTGCGAATCTGGTGGCACCTTCGCGCCTGTCTCGCTGCTTTCGATAAGTCTCTAGCCATTTAAAATTTTT
GATGACCTGCTGCGACGCTTTTTTTCTGGCAAGATAGTCTTGTAAATGCGGGCCAAGATCTGCACACTGG
TATTTCGGTTTTTGGGGCCGCGGGCGGCGACGGGGCCCGTGCGTCCCAGCGCACATGTTCGGCGAGGCGG
GGCCTGCGAGCGCGGCCACCGAGAATCGGACGGGGGTAGTCTCAAGCTGGCCGGCCTGCTCTGGTGCCTG
GCCTCGCGCCGCCGTGTATCGCCCCGCCCTGGGCGGCAAGGCTGGCCCGGTCGGCACCAGTTGCGTGAGC
GGAAAGATGGCCGCTTCCCGGCCCTGCTGCAGGGAGCTCAAAATGGAGGACGCGGCGCTCGGGAGAGCGG
GCGGGTGAGTCACCCACACAAAGGAAAAGGGCCTTTCCGTCCTCAGCCGTCGCTTCATGTGACTCCACGG
AGTACCGGGCGCCGTCCAGGCACCTCGATTAGTTCTCGAGCTTTTGGAGTACGTCGTCTTTAGGTTGGGG
GGAGGGGTTTTATGCGATGGAGTTTCCCCACACTGAGTGGGTGGAGACTGAAGTTAGGCCAGCTTGGCAC
TTGATGTAATTCTCCTTGGAATTTGCCCTTTTTGAGTTTGGATCTTGGTTCATTCTCAAGCCTCAGACAG
TGGTTCAAAGTTTTTTTCTTCCATTTCAGGTGTCGTGAGGCTAGCATCGATTGATCAACAAGTTTGTACA
AAAAAGTTGGCACCATGCGACTCTCCAAAACCCTCGTCGACATGGACATGGCCGACTACAGTGCTGCACT
GGACCCAGCCTACACCACCCTGGAATTTGAGAATGTGCAGGTGTTGACGATGGGCAATGACACGTCCCCA
TCAGAAGGCACCAACCTCAACGCGCCCAACAGCCTGGGTGTCAGCGCCCTGTGTGCCATCTGCGGGGACC
GGGCCACGGGCAAACACTACGGTGCCTCGAGCTGTGACGGCTGCAAGGGCTTCTTCCGGAGGAGCGTGCG
GAAGAACCACATGTACTCCTGCAGATTTAGCCGGCAGTGCGTGGTGGACAAAGACAAGAGGAACCAGTGC
CGCTACTGCAGGCTCAAGAAATGCTTCCGGGCTGGCATGAAGAAGGAAGCCGTCCAGAATGAGCGGGACC
GGATCAGCACTCGAAGGTCAAGCTATGAGGACAGCAGCCTGCCCTCCATCAATGCGCTCCTGCAGGCGGA
GGTCCTGTCCCGACAGATCACCTCCCCCGTCTCCGGGATCAACGGCGACATTCGGGCGAAGAAGATTGCC
AGCATCGCAGATGTGTGTGAGTCCATGAAGGAGCAGCTGCTGGTTCTCGTTGAGTGGGCCAAGTACATCC
CAGCTTTCTGCGAGCTCCCCCTGGACGACCAGGTGGCCCTGCTCAGAGCCCATGCTGGCGAGCACCTGCT
GCTCGGAGCCACCAAGAGATCCATGGTGTTCAAGGACGTGCTGCTCCTAGGCAATGACTACATTGTCCCT
CGGCACTGCCCGGAGCTGGCGGAGATGAGCCGGGTGTCCATACGCATCCTTGACGAGCTGGTGCTGCCCT
TCCAGGAGCTGCAGATCGATGACAATGAGTATGCCTACCTCAAAGCCATCATCTTCTTTGACCCAGATGC
CAAGGGGCTGAGCGATCCAGGGAAGATCAAGCGGCTGCGTTCCCAGGTGCAGGTGAGCTTGGAGGACTAC
ATCAACGACCGCCAGTATGACTCGCGTGGCCGCTTTGGAGAGCTGCTGCTGCTGCTGCCCACCTTGCAGA
GCATCACCTGGCAGATGATCGAGCAGATCCAGTTCATCAAGCTCTTCGGCATGGCCAAGATTGACAACCT
GTTGCAGGAGATGCTGCTGGGAGGTCCGTGCCAAGCCCAGGAGGGGCGGGGTTGGAGTGGGGACTCCCCA
GGAGACAGGCCTCACACAGTGAGCTCACCCCTCAGCTCCTTGGCTTCCCCACTGTGCCGCTTTGGGCAAG
TTGCTTTGCCAACTTTCTTGTACAAAGTGGTTGATATCGGTAAGCCTATCCCTAACCCTCTCCTCGGTCT
CGATTCTACGTAGTAATGAACTAGTCCGTAACTTGAAAGTATTTCGATTTCTTGGCTTTATATATCTTGT
GGAAAGGACGAAGCACACTGACAGTATAACCGGAGACGCGTTAAGTCGACAATCAACCTCTGGATTACAA
AATTTGTGAAAGATTGACTGGTATTCTTAACTATGTTGCTCCTTTTACGCTATGTGGATACGCTGCTTTA
ATGCCTTTGTATCATGCTATTGCTTCCCGTATGGCTTTCATTTTCTCCTCCTTGTATAAATCCTGGTTGC
TGTCTCTTTATGAGGAGTTGTGGCCCGTTGTCAGGCAACGTGGCGTGGTGTGCACTGTGTTTGCTGACGC
AACCCCCACTGGTTGGGGCATTGCCACCACCTGTCAGCTCCTTTCCGGGACTTTCGCTTTCCCCCTCCCT
ATTGCCACGGCGGAACTCATCGCCGCCTGCCTTGCCCGCTGCTGGACAGGGGCTCGGCTGTTGGGCACTG
ACAATTCCGTGGTGTTGTCGGGGAAATCATCGTCCTTTCCTTGGCTGCTCGCCTGTGTTGCCACCTGGAT
TCTGCGCGGGACGTCCTTCTGCTACGTCCCTTCGGCCCTCAATCCAGCGGACCTTCCTTCCCGCGGCCTG
CTGCCGGCTCTGCGGCCTCTTCCGCGTCTTCGCCTTCGCCCTCAGACGAGTCGGATCTCCCTTTGGGCCG
CCTCCCCGCGTCGACTTTAAGACCAATGACTTACAAGGCAGCTGTAGATCTTAGCCACTTTTTAAAAGAA
AAGGGGGGACTGGAAGGGCTAATTCACTCCCAACGAAGACAAGATCTGCTTTTTGCTTGTACTGGGTCTC
TCTGGTTAGACCAGATCTGAGCCTGGGAGCTCTCTGGCTAACTAGGGAACCCACTGCTTAAGCCTCAATA
AAGCTTGCCTTGAGTGCTTCAAGTAGTGTGTGCCCGTCTGTTGTGTGACTCTGGTAACTAGAGATCCCTC
AGACCCTTTTAGTCAGTGTGGAAAATCTCTAGCAGTACGTATAGTAGTTCATGTCATCTTATTATTCAGT
ATTTATAACTTGCAAAGAAATGAATATCAGAGAGTGAGAGGAACTTGTTTATTGCAGCTTATAATGGTTA
CAAATAAAGCAATAGCATCACAAATTTCACAAATAAAGCATTTTTTTCACTGCATTCTAGTTGTGGTTTG
TCCAAACTCATCAATGTATCTTATCATGTCTGGCTCTAGCTATCCCGCCCCTAACTCCGCCCATCCCGCC
CCTAACTCCGCCCAGTTCCGCCCATTCTCCGCCCCATGGCTGACTAATTTTTTTTATTTATGCAGAGGCC
GAGGCCGCCTCGGCCTCTGAGCTATTCCAGAAGTAGTGAGGAGGCTTTTTTGGAGGCCTAGGGACGTACC
CAATTCGCCCTATAGTGAGTCGTATTACGCGCGCTCACTGGCCGTCGTTTTACAACGTCGTGACTGGGAA
AACCCTGGCGTTACCCAACTTAATCGCCTTGCAGCACATCCCCCTTTCGCCAGCTGGCGTAATAGCGAAG
AGGCCCGCACCGATCGCCCTTCCCAACAGTTGCGCAGCCTGAATGGCGAATGGG
[124 nt withheld, positions 7055-7178]
C
[91 nt withheld, positions 7180-7270]
A
[49 nt withheld, positions 7272-7320]
CCTTTGACGTTGGAGTCCACGTTCTTT
[37 nt withheld, positions 7348-7384]
ACCCTATCTCGGTCTATTCTTTTGATTTATAAGGGATTTTGCCGATTTCGGCCTATTGGTTAAAAAATGA
GCTGATTTAACAAAAATTTAACGCGAATTTTAACAAAATATTAACGCTTACAATTTAGGTGGCACTTTTC
GGGGAAATGTGCGCGGAACCCCTATTTGTTTATTTTTCTAAATACATTCAAATATGTATCCGCTCATGAG
ACAATAACCCTGATAAATGCTTCAATAATATTGAAAAAGGAAGAGTATGAGTATTCAACATTTCCGTGTC
GCCCTTATTCCCTTTTTTGCGGCATTTTGCCTTCCTGTTTTTGCTCACCCAGAAACGCTGGTGAAAGTAA
AAGATGCTGAAGATCAGTTGGGTGCACGAGTGGGTTACATCGAACTGGATCTCAACAGCGGTAAGATCCT
TGAGAGTTTTCGCCCCGAAGAACGTTTTCCAATGATGAGCACTTTTAAAGTTCTGCTATGTGGCGCGGTA
TTATCCCGTATTGACGCCGGGCAAGAGCAACTCGGTCGCCGCATACACTATTCTCAGAATGACTTGGTTG
AGTACTCACCAGTCACAGAAAAGCATCTTACGGATGGCATGACAGTAAGAGAATTATGCAGTGCTGCCAT
AACCATGAGTGATAACACTGCGGCCAACTTACTTCTGACAACGATCGGAGGACCGAAGGAGCTAACCGCT
TTTTTGCACAACATGGGGGATCATGTAACTCGCCTTGATCGTTGGGAACCGGAGCTGAATGAAGCCATAC
CAAACGACGAGCGTGACACCACGATGCCTGTAGCAATGGCAACAACGTTGCGCAAACTATTAACTGGCGA
ACTACTTACTCTAGCTTCCCGGCAACAATTAATAGACTGGATGGAGGCGGATAAAGTTGCAGGACCACTT
CTGCGCTCGGCCCTTCCGGCTGGCTGGTTTATTGCTGATAAATCTGGAGCCGGTGAGCGTGGGTCTCGCG
GTATCATTGCAGCACTGGGGCCAGATGGTAAGCCCTCCCGTATCGTAGTTATCTACACGACGGGGAGTCA
GGCAACTATGGATGAACGAAATAGACAGATCGCTGAGATAGGTGCCTCACTGATTAAGCATTGGTAACTG
TCAGACCAAGTTTACTCATATATACTTTAGATTGATTTAAAACTTCATTTTTAATTTAAAAGGATCTAGG
TGAAGATCCTTTTTGATAATCTCATGACCAAAATCCCTTAACGTGAGTTTTCGTTCCACTGAGCGTCAGA
CCCCGTAGAAAAGATCAAAGGATCTTCTTGAGATCCTTTTTTTCTGCGCGTAATCTGCTGCTTGCAAACA
AAAAAACCACCGCTACCAGCGGTGGTTTGTTTGCCGGATCAAGAGCTACCAACTCTTTTTCCGAAGGTAA
CTGGCTTCAGCAGAGCGCAGATACCAAATACTGTTCTTCTAGTGTAGCCGTAGTTAGGCCACCACTTCAA
GAACTCTGTAGCACCGCCTACATACCTCGCTCTGCTAATCCTGTTACCAGTGGCTGCTGCCAGTGGCGAT
AAGTCGTGTCTTACCGGGTTGGACTCAAGACGATAGTTACCGGATAAGGCGCAGCGGTCGGGCTGAACGG
GGGGTTCGTGCACACAGCCCAGCTTGGAGCGAACGACCTACACCGAACTGAGATACCTACAGCGTGAGCT
ATGAGAAAGCGCCACGCTTCCCGAAGGGAGAAAGGCGGACAGGTATCCGGTAAGCGGCAGGGTCGGAACA
GGAGAGCGCACGAGGGAGCTTCCAGGGGGAAACGCCTGGTATCTTTATAGTCCTGTCGGGTTTCGCCACC
TCTGACTTGAGCGTCGATTTTTGTGATGCTCGTCAGGGGGGCGGAGCCTATGGAAAAACGCCAGCAACGC
GGCCTTTTTACGGTTCCTGGCCTTTTGCTGGCCTTTTGCTCACATGTTCTTTCCTGCGTTATCCCCTGAT
TCTGTGGATAACCGTATTACCGCCTTTGAGTGAGCTGATACCGCTCGCCGCAGCCGAACGACCGAGCGCA
GCGAGTCAGTGAGCGAGGAAGCGGAAGAGCGCCCAATACGCAAACCGCCTCTCCCCGCGCGTTGGCCGAT
TCATTAATGCAGCTGGCACGACAGGTTTCCCGACTGGAAAGCGGGCAGTGAGCGCAACGCAATTAATGTG
AGTTAGCTCACTCATTAGGCACCCCAGGCTTTACACTTTATGCTTCCGGCTCGTATGTTGTGTGGAATTG
TGAGCGGATAACAATTTCACACAGGAAACAGCTATGACCATGATTACGCCAAGCGCGCAATTAACCCTCA
CTAAAGGGAACAAAAGCTGGAGCTGCAAGC
