>Addgene plasmid #144432 | TFORF2956 | depositor partial sequence | sequence record 285411 | Insert
ATCGATTGATCAACAAGTTTGTACAAAAAAGTTGGCACCATGCGACTCTCCAAAACCCTCGTCGACATGG
ACATGGCCGACTACAGTGCTGCACTGGACCCAGCCTACACCACCCTGGAATTTGAGAATGTGCAGGTGTT
GACGATGGGCAATGACACGTCCCCATCAGAAGGCACCAACCTCAACGCGCCCAACAGCCTGGGTGTCAGC
GCCCTGTGTGCCATCTGCGGGGACCGGGCCACGGGCAAACACTACGGTGCCTCGAGCTGTGACGGCTGCA
AGGGCTTCTTCCGGAGGAGCGTGCGGAAGAACCACATGTACTCCTGCAGATTTAGCCGGCAGTGCGTGGT
GGACAAAGACAAGAGGAACCAGTGCCGCTACTGCAGGCTCAAGAAATGCTTCCGGGCTGGCATGAAGAAG
GAAGCCGTCCAGAATGAGCGGGACCGGATCAGCACTCGAAGGTCAAGCTATGAGGACAGCAGCCTGCCCT
CCATCAATGCGCTCCTGCAGGCGGAGGTCCTGTCCCGACAGATCACCTCCCCCGTCTCCGGGATCAACGG
CGACATTCGGGCGAAGAAGATTGCCAGCATCGCAGATGTGTGTGAGTCCATGAAGGAGCAGCTGCTGGTT
CTCGTTGAGTGGGCCAAGTACATCCCAGCTTTCTGCGAGCTCCCCCTGGACGACCAGGTGGCCCTGCTCA
GAGCCCATGCTGGCGAGCACCTGCTGCTCGGAGCCACCAAGAGATCCATGGTGTTCAAGGACGTGCTGCT
CCTAGGCAATGACTACATTGTCCCTCGGCACTGCCCGGAGCTGGCGGAGATGAGCCGGGTGTCCATACGC
ATCCTTGACGAGCTGGTGCTGCCCTTCCAGGAGCTGCAGATCGATGACAATGAGTATGCCTACCTCAAAG
CCATCATCTTCTTTGACCCAGATGCCAAGGGGCTGAGCGATCCAGGGAAGATCAAGCGGCTGCGTTCCCA
GGTGCAGGTGAGCTTGGAGGACTACATCAACGACCGCCAGTATGACTCGCGTGGCCGCTTTGGAGAGCTG
CTGCTGCTGCTGCCCACCTTGCAGAGCATCACCTGGCAGATGATCGAGCAGATCCAGTTCATCAAGCTCT
TCGGCATGGCCAAGATTGACAACCTGTTGCAGGAGATGCTGCTGGGAGGTCCGTGCCAAGCCCAGGAGGG
GCGGGGTTGGAGTGGGGACTCCCCAGGAGACAGGCCTCACACAGTGAGCTCACCCCTCAGCTCCTTGGCT
TCCCCACTGTGCCGCTTTGGGCAAGTTGCTTTGCCAACTTTCTTGTACAAAGTGGTTGATATCGGTAAGC
CTATCCCTAACCCTCTCCTCGGTCTCGATTCTACGTAGTAATGAACTAGTCCGTAACTTGAAAGTATTTC
GATTTCTTGGCTTTATATATCTTGTGGAAAGGACGAAGCACACTGACAGTATAACCGGAG
