>Addgene plasmid #144432 | TFORF2956 | depositor partial sequence | sequence record 285412 | Barcode
AGCACACTGACAGTATAACCGGAG
